>Addgene plasmid #120197 | pCMV-GFP-RPS5pA-m1r | addgene full sequence | sequence record 274576 | Addgene NGS Result
ATATGGAGTTCCGCGTTACATAACTTACGGTAAATGGCCCGCCTGGCTGACCGCCCAACGACCCCCGCCC
ATTGACGTCAATAATGACGTATGTTCCCATAGTAACGCCAATAGGGACTTTCCATTGACGTCAATGGGTG
GAGTATTTACGGTAAACTGCCCACTTGGCAGTACATCAAGTGTATCATATGCCAAGTACGCCCCCTATTG
ACGTCAATGACGGTAAATGGCCCGCCTGGCATTATGCCCAGTACATGACCTTATGGGACTTTCCTACTTG
GCAGTACATCTACGTATTAGTCATCGCTATTACCATGGTGATGCGGTTTTGGCAGTACATCAATGGGCGT
GGATAGCGGTTTGACTCACGGGGATTTCCAAGTCTCCACCCCATTGACGTCAATGGGAGTTTGTTTTGGC
ACCAAAATCAACGGGACTTTCCAAAATGTCGTAACAACTCCGCCCCATTGACGCAAATGGGCGGTAGGCG
TGTACGGTGGGAGGTCTATATAAGCAGAGCTGGTTTAGTGAACCGTCAGATCCGCTAGCGCTACCGGACT
CAGATCTCGAGCTCAAGCTTCGAATTCTGCAGTCGACGGTACCGCGGGCCCGGGATCCACCGGTCGCCAC
CATGGTGAGCAAGGGCGAGGAGCTGTTCACCGGGGTGGTGCCCATCCTGGTCGAGCTGGACGGCGACGTA
AACGGCCACAAGTTCAGCGTGTCCGGCGAGGGCGAGGGCGATGCCACCTACGGCAAGCTGACCCTGAAGT
TCATCTGCACCACCGGCAAGCTGCCCGTGCCCTGGCCCACCCTCGTGACCACCCTGACCTACGGCGTGCA
GTGCTTCAGCCGCTACCCCGACCACATGAAGCAGCACGACTTCTTCAAGTCCGCCATGCCCGAAGGCTAC
GTCCAGGAGCGCACCATCTTCTTCAAGGACGACGGCAACTACAAGACCCGCGCCGAGGTGAAGTTCGAGG
GCGACACCCTGGTGAACCGCATCGAGCTGAAGGGCATCGACTTCAAGGAGGACGGCAACATCCTGGGGCA
CAAGCTGGAGTACAACTACAACAGCCACAACGTCTATATCATGGCCGACAAGCAGAAGAACGGCATCAAG
GTGAACTTCAAGATCCGCCACAACATCGAGGACGGCAGCGTGCAGCTCGCCGACCACTACCAGCAGAACA
CCCCCATCGGCGACGGCCCCGTGCTGCTGCCCGACAACCACTACCTGAGCACCCAGTCCGCCCTGAGCAA
AGACCCCAACGAGAAGCGCGATCACATGGTCCTGCTGGAGTTCGTGACCGCCGCCGGGATCACTCTCGGC
ATGGACGAGCTGTACAAGTAAAGCGGCCGCACTCCTCAGGTGCGGCTCCTCGAACTCCTATGCCATTAAG
AAGAAGGACGAGCTGGAGCGTGTGGCCAAGTCCAACCGCTGATTTTCCCAGCTGCTGCCCAATAAACCTG
TCTGGCCTTTGGGCCAGTCCCAGCCACCTGTGCTGTTGTCTGTCTTCGGTGGGGGGATGTGGGTGGCATA
GCCCTGGTGGCCTTGGGAGCTGCTCACCTTCCTGACCTGTTGGCCTGTGGGGACCTGGAAGTATTGCTGA
CTCAGAACCATGGCACCCCAGGGCTAGCAGGTGGGGCACTGGATGCAGGCCAGGCTGCCTGGAGTGTCCC
AGCAGGTACTGGAAATGAGATGGGGTTATCCATAACTTCTGAGGGCGTGGCACATGAGATGTTGCTGTGG
TCTGGGTGGATGGGTGGCTTGGGTGCCTGTGAGGTCTGGGTAGTCACAAGACCATCCTGAGAGGCTTGTC
ACCTTGAAGTAGCACTGGGGAGAGGAGGAAAGCTCAGCTGTTTAGGGCACACGATTTCAGACCCCTAGCT
TCACCCCCCTCTTGGAGTGTGGGGTGGTTTCACACTGGCGAGGTTGTGCTCCTGGTTACCTCCAGGCTGC
CTATCAGAAGGTGGTGGCTGGTGTGGCCAATGCCCTGGCTCACAAATACCACTGAGATCTTTTTCCCTCT
GCCAAAAATTATGGGGACATCATGAAGCCCCTTGAGCATCTGACTTCTGGCTAATAAAGGAAATTTATTT
TCATTGCAATAGTGTGTTGGAATTTTTTGTGTCTCTCACTCGGAAGGACATATGGGAGGGCAAATCATTT
AAAACATCAGAATGAGTATTTGGTTTAGAGTTTGGCAACATATGCCCATATGCTGGCTGCCATGAACAAA
GGTTGGCTATAAAGAGGTCATCAGTATATGAAACAGCCCCCTGCTGTCCATTCCTTATTCCATAGAAAAG
CCTTGACTTGAGGTTAGATTTTTTTTATATTTTGTTTTGTGTTATTTTTTTCTTTAACATCCCTAAAATT
TTCCTTACATGTTTTACTAGCCAGATTTTTCCTCCTCTCCTGACTACTCCCAGTCATAGCTGTCCCTCTT
CTCTTATGGAGATCCCTCGACCTGCAGCCCAAGCTTGGCGTAATCATGGTCATAGCTGTTTCCTGTGTGA
AATTGTTATCCGCTCACAATTCCACACAACATACGAGCCGGAAGCATAAAGTGTAAAGCCTGGGGTGCCT
AATGAGTGAGCTAACTCACATTAATTGCGTTGCGCTCACTGCCCGCTTTCCAGTCGGGAAACCTGTCGTG
CCAGCGGATCCGCATCTCAATTAGTCAGCAACCATAGTCCCGCCCCTAACTCCGCCCATCCCGCCCCTAA
CTCCGCCCAGTTCCGCCAATTCTCCGCCCCATGGCTGACTAATTTTTTTTATTTATGCAGAGGCCGAGGC
CGCCTCGGCCTCTGAGCTATTCCAGAAGTAGTGAGGAGGCTTTTTTGGAGGCCTAGGCTTTTGCAAAAAG
CTAACTTGTTTATTGCAGCTTATAATGGTTACAAATAAAGCAATAGCATCACAAATTTCACAAATAAAGC
ATTTTTTTCACTGCATTCTAGTTGTGGTTTGTCCAAACTCATCAATGTATCTTATCATGTCTGGATCCGC
TGCATTAATGAATCGGCCAACGCGCGGGGAGAGGCGGTTTGCGTATTGGGCGCTCTTCCGCTTCCTCGCT
CACTGACTCGCTGCGCTCGGTCGTTCGGCTGCGGCGAGCGGTATCAGCTCACTCAAAGGCGGTAATACGG
TTATCCACAGAATCAGGGGATAACGCAGGAAAGAACATGTGAGCAAAAGGCCAGCAAAAGGCCAGGAACC
GTAAAAAGGCCGCGTTGCTGGCGTTTTTCCATAGGCTCCGCCCCCCTGACGAGCATCACAAAAATCGACG
CTCAAGTCAGAGGTGGCGAAACCCGACAGGACTATAAAGATACCAGGCGTTTCCCCCTGGAAGCTCCCTC
GTGCGCTCTCCTGTTCCGACCCTGCCGCTTACCGGATACCTGTCCGCCTTTCTCCCTTCGGGAAGCGTGG
CGCTTTCTCATAGCTCACGCTGTAGGTATCTCAGTTCGGTGTAGGTCGTTCGCTCCAAGCTGGGCTGTGT
GCACGAACCCCCCGTTCAGCCCGACCGCTGCGCCTTATCCGGTAACTATCGTCTTGAGTCCAACCCGGTA
AGACACGACTTATCGCCACTGGCAGCAGCCACTGGTAACAGGATTAGCAGAGCGAGGTATGTAGGCGGTG
CTACAGAGTTCTTGAAGTGGTGGCCTAACTACGGCTACACTAGAAGAACAGTATTTGGTATCTGCGCTCT
GCTGAAGCCAGTTACCTTCGGAAAAAGAGTTGGTAGCTCTTGATCCGGCAAACAAACCACCGCTGGTAGC
GGTGGTTTTTTTGTTTGCAAGCAGCAGATTACGCGCAGAAAAAAAGGATCTCAAGAAGATCCTTTGATCT
TTTCTACGGGGTCTGACGCTCAGTGGAACGAAAACTCACGTTAAGGGATTTTGGTCATGAGATTATCAAA
AAGGATCTTCACCTAGATCCTTTTAAATTAAAAATGAAGTTTTAAATCAATCTAAAGTATATATGAGTAA
ACTTGGTCTGACAGTTACCAATGCTTAATCAGTGAGGCACCTATCTCAGCGATCTGTCTATTTCGTTCAT
CCATAGTTGCCTGACTCCCCGTCGTGTAGATAACTACGATACGGGAGGGCTTACCATCTGGCCCCAGTGC
TGCAATGATACCGCGAGACCCACGCTCACCGGCTCCAGATTTATCAGCAATAAACCAGCCAGCCGGAAGG
GCCGAGCGCAGAAGTGGTCCTGCAACTTTATCCGCCTCCATCCAGTCTATTAATTGTTGCCGGGAAGCTA
GAGTAAGTAGTTCGCCAGTTAATAGTTTGCGCAACGTTGTTGCCATTGCTACAGGCATCGTGGTGTCACG
CTCGTCGTTTGGTATGGCTTCATTCAGCTCCGGTTCCCAACGATCAAGGCGAGTTACATGATCCCCCATG
TTGTGCAAAAAAGCGGTTAGCTCCTTCGGTCCTCCGATCGTTGTCAGAAGTAAGTTGGCCGCAGTGTTAT
CACTCATGGTTATGGCAGCACTGCATAATTCTCTTACTGTCATGCCATCCGTAAGATGCTTTTCTGTGAC
TGGTGAGTACTCAACCAAGTCATTCTGAGAATAGTGTATGCGGCGACCGAGTTGCTCTTGCCCGGCGTCA
ATACGGGATAATACCGCGCCACATAGCAGAACTTTAAAAGTGCTCATCATTGGAAAACGTTCTTCGGGGC
GAAAACTCTCAAGGATCTTACCGCTGTTGAGATCCAGTTCGATGTAACCCACTCGTGCACCCAACTGATC
TTCAGCATCTTTTACTTTCACCAGCGTTTCTGGGTGAGCAAAAACAGGAAGGCAAAATGCCGCAAAAAAG
GGAATAAGGGCGACACGGAAATGTTGAATACTCATACTCTTCCTTTTTCAATATTATTGAAGCATTTATC
AGGGTTATTGTCTCATGAGCGGATACATATTTGAATGTATTTAGAAAAATAAACAAATAGGGGTTCCGCG
CACATTTCCCCGAAAAGTGCCACCTGGGTCGACATTGATTATTGACTAGTAATAGTAATCAATTACGGGG
TCATTAGTTCATAGCCCAT
Features (pLannotate 1.2.2; 17 found; start..end, strand, type, name):
     14..317     +  enhancer       CMV enhancer: human cytomegalovirus immediate early enhancer
    318..521     +  promoter       CMV promoter: human cytomegalovirus (CMV) immediate early promoter
    544..624     +  misc_feature   MCS: multiple cloning site
    632..1351    +  CDS            EGFP: the original enhanced GFP (Yang et al., 1996) mammalian codon-optimized
   1368..1439    +  CDS            Rps5 (fragment): RS5_RAT - Experimental evidence at protein level: Swiss-Prot protein existence level 1. From Rattus norvegicus (Rat).
   1890..2012    +  CDS            HBD (fragment): HBD_AOTTR - Experimental evidence at protein level: Swiss-Prot protein existence level 1. From Aotus trivirgatus (Three-striped night monkey) (Douroucouli).
   2083..2138    +  polyA_signal   β-globin poly(A) signal: rabbit β-globin polyadenylation signal (Gil and Proudfoot, 1987)
   2523..2539    -  protein_bind   lac operator: The lac repressor binds to the lac operator to inhibit transcription in E. coli. This inhibition can be relieved by adding lactose or isopropyl-β-D-thiogalactopyranoside (IPTG). lac repressor encoded by lacI
   2547..2577    -  promoter       lac promoter: promoter for the E. coli lac operon
   2592..2613    -  protein_bind   CAP binding site: CAP binding activates transcription in the presence of cAMP. E. coli catabolite activator protein
   2626..2665    -  CDS            lacI (fragment): lac repressor; lacI; The lac repressor binds to the lac operator to inhibit transcription in E. coli. This inhibition can be relieved by adding lactose or isopropyl-β-D-thiogalactopyranoside (IPTG).
   2672..2867    +  promoter       SV40 promoter: SV40 early promoter
   2873..3007    +  polyA_signal   SV40 poly(A) signal: SV40 polyadenylation signal
   3009..3063    -  CDS            lacI (fragment): lac repressor; lacI; The lac repressor binds to the lac operator to inhibit transcription in E. coli. This inhibition can be relieved by adding lactose or isopropyl-β-D-thiogalactopyranoside (IPTG).
   3246..3834    -  rep_origin     ori: high-copy-number ColE1/pMB1/pBR322/pUC origin of replication
   4005..4865    -  CDS            AmpR: β-lactamase; bla; confers resistance to ampicillin, carbenicillin, and related antibiotics
   4866..4970    -  promoter       AmpR promoter: bla
