[The description below was written by a language model from this plasmid's Addgene catalogue record and pLannotate feature annotations shown in this document.]
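Description:
pCMV-GFP-RPS5pA-m1r is a mammalian expression reporter plasmid of about 5.1 kb, built on the pCMV-GFP backbone to study cleavage and polyadenylation at the human RPS5 poly(A) site. It is propagated in E. coli through a high-copy ColE1/pUC-type origin and selected with ampicillin via the β-lactamase gene under its own promoter. No mammalian selection marker is annotated. An SV40 early promoter sits directly next to an SV40 poly(A) signal with no coding sequence between them, and short lac promoter/operator and lacI fragments appear to be backbone remnants.

The expression unit uses the CMV immediate-early enhancer and promoter, followed by a multiple cloning site, to drive EGFP. Immediately downstream of EGFP lies the roughly 580 bp human RPS5 insert. The automated annotation detects the end of the RPS5 coding region within it, labelled by homology to the rat protein, which fits a genomic fragment spanning the 3' end of the gene and its poly(A) site. Further downstream are a globin-like coding fragment and the rabbit β-globin poly(A) signal. This layout would let transcripts that read through the RPS5 site still be processed at a second site, though the record does not say how the readout is made.

According to the stated purpose, this version is the "stem loop mutant 1 rescue". The name suggests that a mutation in a stem-loop structure of the RPS5 3'-end region is paired with further changes intended to restore it, but the record does not describe the specific changes. It presumably serves alongside related wild-type and mutant reporters to test how 3'-end RNA structure influences mRNA processing in transfected mammalian cells.
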