Addgene plasmid #120197: pCMV-GFP-RPS5pA-m1r
Purpose: Human RPS5 poly(A) site reporter, stem loop mutant 1 rescue
Depositing lab: David Bartel. Depositing organization: Whitehead Institute for Biomedical Research. Publication: Widespread Influence of 3'-End Structures on Mammalian mRNA Processing and Stability. Wu X, Bartel DP. Cell. 2017 May 18;169(5):905-917.e11. doi: 10.1016/j.cell.2017.04.036. PubMed 28525757.
Backbone
  Vector backbone: pCMV-GFP
  Vector type: Mammalian Expression
Growth in bacteria
  Bacterial resistance: Ampicillin, 100 μg/mL
  Growth temperature: 37°C
  Growth strain: DH5alpha
  Copy number: Unknown
Gene/Insert
  Gene/Insert name: RPS5 poly(A) site
  Species: H. sapiens (human)
  Insert size (bp): 580
Terms and licenses: Academic/Nonprofit Terms; Industry Terms: Not Available to Industry
How to cite: pCMV-GFP-RPS5pA-m1r was a gift from David Bartel (Addgene plasmid # 120197 ; http://n2t.net/addgene:120197 ; RRID:Addgene_120197)
